Addgene plasmid #122739: pAC10012_pLX-NpuDnaE(C)-Hygro(293-341)-IRES-mCherry
Purpose: Plasmid 12:Lentiviral vector encoding NpuDnaE(C)-Hygro(293-341)and mCherry
Depositing lab: Albert Cheng. Publication: Split Selectable Markers. Jillette N, Du M, Cheng AW. bioRxiv 452979 10.1101/452979.
Backbone
  Vector backbone: pAC10096_pLX-DEST-IRES-mCherry (Addgene# 122816)
  Vector type: Mammalian Expression, Lentiviral
  Selectable markers: NpuDnaE(C)-Hygro(293-341)
Growth in bacteria
  Bacterial resistance: Ampicillin, 100 μg/mL
  Growth temperature: 30°C
  Growth strain: NEB Stable
  Copy number: Unknown
Gene/Insert
  Gene/Insert name: NpuDnaE(C)-Hygro(293-341)
  Species: Synthetic
  Cloning method: Gateway Cloning
  Sequencing primers: 5′ CMV-Forward; 3′ IRES-R
Terms and licenses: Academic/Nonprofit Terms; Industry Terms: Not Available to Industry
Depositor comments: Please visit https://www.biorxiv.org/content/10.1101/452979v2 for BioRxiv preprint.
How to cite: pAC10012_pLX-NpuDnaE(C)-Hygro(293-341)-IRES-mCherry was a gift from Albert Cheng (Addgene plasmid # 122739)
