[The description below was written by a language model from this plasmid's Addgene catalogue record and pLannotate feature annotations shown in this document.]
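Description:
pAC10012_pLX-NpuDnaE(C)-Hygro(293-341)-IRES-mCherry is a lentiviral mammalian expression plasmid, made by Gateway recombination into the pLX-DEST-IRES-mCherry destination backbone. It is one component of a split selectable marker system. In bacteria it replicates from a high-copy ColE1/pUC-type origin and is selected with ampicillin via the β-lactamase gene. An f1 origin, an SV40 origin and remnants of a lac/T7/T3 cloning region are also present in the backbone. The viral portion has a third-generation, self-inactivating layout. An RSV promoter drives a truncated HIV-1 5' LTR, followed by the Ψ packaging signal with a partial gag sequence, the Rev response element and a cPPT/CTS. Downstream of the cargo sit a WPRE, a ΔU3 3' LTR and an SV40 polyadenylation signal.

The synthetic insert lies between attB1 and attB2 sites downstream of the CMV enhancer/promoter. It encodes the C-terminal half of the Npu DnaE split intein fused to residues 293–341 of hygromycin phosphotransferase. The feature table annotates only the hygromycin-resistance fragment, so the intein portion presumably occupies the unannotated stretch just upstream of it. A V5 tag sequence follows attB2; the record does not say whether it is read in frame with the insert. An EMCV IRES then allows mCherry to be translated from the same transcript, marking transduced cells with red fluorescence. An hPGK promoter is also annotated upstream of the cPPT and CMV elements, but its role is not stated.

On its own the hygromycin fragment should not confer resistance. The design implies that a partner vector supplies the N-terminal fragment fused to the matching N-intein, and that protein trans-splicing rebuilds a functional enzyme. Hygromycin selection would then enrich for cells carrying both vectors.
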