Features (pLannotate 1.2.2; 32 found; start..end, strand, type, name):
     65..368     +  enhancer       CMV enhancer: human cytomegalovirus immediate early enhancer
    369..572     +  promoter       CMV promoter: human cytomegalovirus (CMV) immediate early promoter
    595..619     +  protein_bind   attB1: mutant version of attB; recombination site for the Gateway® BP reaction BP Clonase™
    751..900     +  CDS            HygR (fragment): aminoglycoside phosphotransferase from E. coli confers resistance to hygromycin
    916..940     -  protein_bind   attB2: mutant version of attB; recombination site for the Gateway® BP reaction BP Clonase™
    942..983     +  CDS            V5 tag: epitope tag from simian virus 5
   1022..1582    +  misc_feature   IRES: internal ribosome entry site (IRES) of the encephalomyocarditis virus (EMCV)
   1585..2292    +  CDS            mCherry: mCherry is a basic (constitutively fluorescent) red fluorescent protein published in 2004, derived from Discosoma sp.. It is reported to be a very rapidly-maturing monomer with low acid sensitivity.
   2319..2907    +  misc_feature   WPRE: woodchuck hepatitis virus posttranscriptional regulatory element
   2958..2977    +  misc_feature   cPPT/CTS (fragment): central polypurine tract and central termination sequence of HIV-1
   2979..3212    +  LTR            3' LTR (ΔU3): self-inactivating 3' long terminal repeat (LTR) from HIV-1
   3290..3411    +  polyA_signal   SV40 poly(A) signal: SV40 polyadenylation signal
   3451..3586    +  rep_origin     SV40 ori: SV40 origin of replication
   3607..3625    -  promoter       T7 promoter: promoter for bacteriophage T7 RNA polymerase
   3633..3788    +  CDS            lacZα (fragment): LacZα fragment of β-galactosidase; lacZ fragment
   3793..4221    +  rep_origin     f1 ori (sequence partly withheld): f1 bacteriophage origin of replication; arrow indicates direction of (+) strand synthesis
   4274..4378    +  promoter       AmpR promoter: bla
   4379..5239    +  CDS            AmpR: β-lactamase; bla; confers resistance to ampicillin, carbenicillin, and related antibiotics
   5410..5998    +  rep_origin     ori: high-copy-number ColE1/pMB1/pBR322/pUC origin of replication
   6181..6273    +  CDS            lacI (fragment): lac repressor; lacI; The lac repressor binds to the lac operator to inhibit transcription in E. coli. This inhibition can be relieved by adding lactose or isopropyl-β-D-thiogalactopyranoside (IPTG).
   6286..6307    +  protein_bind   CAP binding site: CAP binding activates transcription in the presence of cAMP. E. coli catabolite activator protein
   6322..6352    +  promoter       lac promoter: promoter for the E. coli lac operon
   6360..6376    +  protein_bind   lac operator: The lac repressor binds to the lac operator to inhibit transcription in E. coli. This inhibition can be relieved by adding lactose or isopropyl-β-D-thiogalactopyranoside (IPTG). lac repressor encoded by lacI
   6421..6439    +  promoter       T3 promoter: promoter for bacteriophage T3 RNA polymerase
   6467..6693    +  promoter       RSV promoter: Rous sarcoma virus enhancer/promoter
   6694..6874    +  LTR            5' LTR (truncated): truncated 5' long terminal repeat (LTR) from HIV-1
   6921..7046    +  misc_feature   HIV-1 Ψ: packaging signal of human immunodeficiency virus type 1
   7030..7393    +  CDS            HIV-1 gag (fragment): gag protein from human immunodeficiency virus 1; gag
   7539..7772    +  misc_feature   RRE: The Rev response element (RRE) of HIV-1 allows for Rev-dependent mRNA export from the nucleus to the cytoplasm.
   8149..8175    +  CDS            Rev (fragment): human immunodeficiency virus 1 (HIV-1) Rev protein; rev; enhances nuclear export of unspliced and incompletely spliced viral mRNAs
   8176..8676    +  promoter       hPGK promoter: human phosphoglycerate kinase 1 promoter
   8738..8855    +  misc_feature   cPPT/CTS: central polypurine tract and central termination sequence of HIV-1
>Addgene plasmid #122739 | pAC10012_pLX-NpuDnaE(C)-Hygro(293-341)-IRES-mCherry | depositor full sequence | sequence record 234241 | pAC10012_pLX-NpuDnaE(C)-Hygro(293-341)-IRES-mCherry sequence 8907 bps
CCCGGGGTTATTAATAGTAATCAATTACGGGGTCATTAGTTCATAGCCCATATATGGAGTTCCGCGTTAC
ATAACTTACGGTAAATGGCCCGCCTGGCTGACCGCCCAACGACCCCCGCCCATTGACGTCAATAATGACG
TATGTTCCCATAGTAACGCCAATAGGGACTTTCCATTGACGTCAATGGGTGGAGTATTTACGGTAAACTG
CCCACTTGGCAGTACATCAAGTGTATCATATGCCAAGTACGCCCCCTATTGACGTCAATGACGGTAAATG
GCCCGCCTGGCATTATGCCCAGTACATGACCTTATGGGACTTTCCTACTTGGCAGTACATCTACGTATTA
GTCATCGCTATTACCATGGTGATGCGGTTTTGGCAGTACATCAATGGGCGTGGATAGCGGTTTGACTCAC
GGGGATTTCCAAGTCTCCACCCCATTGACGTCAATGGGAGTTTGTTTTGGCACCAAAATCAACGGGACTT
TCCAAAATGTCGTAACAACTCCGCCCCATTGACGCAAATGGGCGGTAGGCGTGTACGGTGGGAGGTCTAT
ATAAGCAGAGCTCTCTGGCTAACTGTCGGGATCAACAAGTTTGTACAAAAAAGCAGGCTCCGAATTCACC
GGTGCCGCCACCATGATTAAGATCGCTACGCGGAAGTACCTGGGGAAACAGAACGTCTACGACATAGGTG
TGGAGCGCGATCACAACTTTGCTCTGAAAAATGGATTTATCGCCAGCAACTGCGACGCAATCGTCCGATC
CGGAGCCGGGACTGTCGGGCGTACACAAATCGCCCGCAGAAGCGCGGCCGTCTGGACCGATGGCTGTGTA
GAAGTACTCGCCGATAGTGGAAACCGACGCCCCAGCACTCGTCCGAGGGCAAAGGAATAGTTAATTAAGA
ATTCGACCCAGCTTTCTTGTACAAAGTGGTTGGTAAGCCTATCCCTAACCCTCTCCTCGGTCTCGATTCT
ACGTAGTAATGAGCTAGCAGTCTCGAGGTTAACGAATTCCGCCCCCCCCCTAACGTTACTGGCCGAAGCC
GCTTGGAATAAGGCCGGTGTGCGCTTGTCTATATGTTATTTTCCACCATATTGCCGTCTTTTGGCAATGT
GAGGGCCCGGAAACCTGGCCCTGTCTTCTTGACGAGCATTCCTAGGGGTCTTTCCCCTCTCGCCAAAGGA
ATGCAAGGTCTGTTGAATGTCGTGAAGGAAGCAGTTCCTCTGGAAGCTTCTTGAAGACAAACAACGTCTG
TAGCGACCCTTTGCAGGCAGCGGAACCCCCCACCTGGCGACAGGTGCCCCTGCGGCCAAAAGCCACGTGT
ATAAGATACACCTGCAAAGGCGGCACAACCCCAGTGCCACGTTGTGAGTTGGATAGTTGTGGAAAGAGTC
AAATGGCTCTCCTCAAGCGTATTCAACAAGGGGCTGAAGGATGCCCAGAAGGTACCCCATTGTATGGGAT
CTGATCTGGGGCCTCGGTGCACATGCTTTACATGTGTTTAGTCGAGGTTAAAAAAACGTCTAGGCCCCCC
GAACCACGGGGACGTGGTTTTCCTTTGAAAAACACGATAATACCATGGTGAGCAAGGGCGAGGAGGATAA
CATGGCCATCATCAAGGAGTTCATGCGCTTCAAGGTGCACATGGAGGGCTCCGTGAACGGCCACGAGTTC
GAGATCGAGGGCGAGGGCGAGGGCCGCCCCTACGAGGGCACCCAGACCGCCAAGCTGAAGGTGACCAAGG
GTGGCCCCCTGCCCTTCGCCTGGGACATCCTGTCCCCTCAGTTCATGTACGGCTCCAAGGCCTACGTGAA
GCACCCCGCCGACATCCCCGACTACTTGAAGCTGTCCTTCCCCGAGGGCTTCAAGTGGGAGCGCGTGATG
AACTTCGAGGACGGCGGCGTGGTGACCGTGACCCAGGACTCCTCCCTGCAGGACGGCGAGTTCATCTACA
AGGTGAAGCTGCGCGGCACCAACTTCCCCTCCGACGGCCCCGTAATGCAGAAGAAGACCATGGGCTGGGA
GGCCTCCTCCGAGCGGATGTACCCCGAGGACGGCGCCCTGAAGGGCGAGATCAAGCAGAGGCTGAAGCTG
AAGGACGGCGGCCACTACGACGCTGAGGTCAAGACCACCTACAAGGCCAAGAAGCCCGTGCAGCTGCCCG
GCGCCTACAACGTCAACATCAAGTTGGACATCACCTCCCACAACGAGGACTACACCATCGTGGAACAGTA
CGAACGCGCCGAGGGCCGCCACTCCACCGGCGGCATGGACGAGCTGTACAAGTAACACCGGTGGCGCGTT
AAGTCGACAATCAACCTCTGGATTACAAAATTTGTGAAAGATTGACTGGTATTCTTAACTATGTTGCTCC
TTTTACGCTATGTGGATACGCTGCTTTAATGCCTTTGTATCATGCTATTGCTTCCCGTATGGCTTTCATT
TTCTCCTCCTTGTATAAATCCTGGTTGCTGTCTCTTTATGAGGAGTTGTGGCCCGTTGTCAGGCAACGTG
GCGTGGTGTGCACTGTGTTTGCTGACGCAACCCCCACTGGTTGGGGCATTGCCACCACCTGTCAGCTCCT
TTCCGGGACTTTCGCTTTCCCCCTCCCTATTGCCACGGCGGAACTCATCGCCGCCTGCCTTGCCCGCTGC
TGGACAGGGGCTCGGCTGTTGGGCACTGACAATTCCGTGGTGTTGTCGGGGAAATCATCGTCCTTTCCTT
GGCTGCTCGCCTGTGTTGCCACCTGGATTCTGCGCGGGACGTCCTTCTGCTACGTCCCTTCGGCCCTCAA
TCCAGCGGACCTTCCTTCCCGCGGCCTGCTGCCGGCTCTGCGGCCTCTTCCGCGTCTTCGCCTTCGCCCT
CAGACGAGTCGGATCTCCCTTTGGGCCGCCTCCCCGCGTCGACTTTAAGACCAATGACTTACAAGGCAGC
TGTAGATCTTAGCCACTTTTTAAAAGAAAAGGGGGGACTGGAAGGGCTAATTCACTCCCAACGAAGACAA
GATCTGCTTTTTGCTTGTACTGGGTCTCTCTGGTTAGACCAGATCTGAGCCTGGGAGCTCTCTGGCTAAC
TAGGGAACCCACTGCTTAAGCCTCAATAAAGCTTGCCTTGAGTGCTTCAAGTAGTGTGTGCCCGTCTGTT
GTGTGACTCTGGTAACTAGAGATCCCTCAGACCCTTTTAGTCAGTGTGGAAAATCTCTAGCAGTACGTAT
AGTAGTTCATGTCATCTTATTATTCAGTATTTATAACTTGCAAAGAAATGAATATCAGAGAGTGAGAGGA
ACTTGTTTATTGCAGCTTATAATGGTTACAAATAAAGCAATAGCATCACAAATTTCACAAATAAAGCATT
TTTTTCACTGCATTCTAGTTGTGGTTTGTCCAAACTCATCAATGTATCTTATCATGTCTGGCTCTAGCTA
TCCCGCCCCTAACTCCGCCCATCCCGCCCCTAACTCCGCCCAGTTCCGCCCATTCTCCGCCCCATGGCTG
ACTAATTTTTTTTATTTATGCAGAGGCCGAGGCCGCCTCGGCCTCTGAGCTATTCCAGAAGTAGTGAGGA
GGCTTTTTTGGAGGCCTAGGGACGTACCCAATTCGCCCTATAGTGAGTCGTATTACGCGCGCTCACTGGC
CGTCGTTTTACAACGTCGTGACTGGGAAAACCCTGGCGTTACCCAACTTAATCGCCTTGCAGCACATCCC
CCTTTCGCCAGCTGGCGTAATAGCGAAGAGGCCCGCACCGATCGCCCTTCCCAACAGTTGCGCAGCCTGA
ATGGCGAATGGG
[124 nt withheld, positions 3793-3916]
C
[91 nt withheld, positions 3918-4008]
A
[49 nt withheld, positions 4010-4058]
CCTTTGACGTTGGAGTCCACGTTCTTT
[37 nt withheld, positions 4086-4122]
ACCCTATCTCGGTCTATTCTTTTGATTTATAAGGGATTTTGCCGATTTCGGCCTATTGGTTAAAAAATGA
GCTGATTTAACAAAAATTTAACGCGAATTTTAACAAAATATTAACGCTTACAATTTAGGTGGCACTTTTC
GGGGAAATGTGCGCGGAACCCCTATTTGTTTATTTTTCTAAATACATTCAAATATGTATCCGCTCATGAG
ACAATAACCCTGATAAATGCTTCAATAATATTGAAAAAGGAAGAGTATGAGTATTCAACATTTCCGTGTC
GCCCTTATTCCCTTTTTTGCGGCATTTTGCCTTCCTGTTTTTGCTCACCCAGAAACGCTGGTGAAAGTAA
AAGATGCTGAAGATCAGTTGGGTGCACGAGTGGGTTACATCGAACTGGATCTCAACAGCGGTAAGATCCT
TGAGAGTTTTCGCCCCGAAGAACGTTTTCCAATGATGAGCACTTTTAAAGTTCTGCTATGTGGCGCGGTA
TTATCCCGTATTGACGCCGGGCAAGAGCAACTCGGTCGCCGCATACACTATTCTCAGAATGACTTGGTTG
AGTACTCACCAGTCACAGAAAAGCATCTTACGGATGGCATGACAGTAAGAGAATTATGCAGTGCTGCCAT
AACCATGAGTGATAACACTGCGGCCAACTTACTTCTGACAACGATCGGAGGACCGAAGGAGCTAACCGCT
TTTTTGCACAACATGGGGGATCATGTAACTCGCCTTGATCGTTGGGAACCGGAGCTGAATGAAGCCATAC
CAAACGACGAGCGTGACACCACGATGCCTGTAGCAATGGCAACAACGTTGCGCAAACTATTAACTGGCGA
ACTACTTACTCTAGCTTCCCGGCAACAATTAATAGACTGGATGGAGGCGGATAAAGTTGCAGGACCACTT
CTGCGCTCGGCCCTTCCGGCTGGCTGGTTTATTGCTGATAAATCTGGAGCCGGTGAGCGTGGGTCTCGCG
GTATCATTGCAGCACTGGGGCCAGATGGTAAGCCCTCCCGTATCGTAGTTATCTACACGACGGGGAGTCA
GGCAACTATGGATGAACGAAATAGACAGATCGCTGAGATAGGTGCCTCACTGATTAAGCATTGGTAACTG
TCAGACCAAGTTTACTCATATATACTTTAGATTGATTTAAAACTTCATTTTTAATTTAAAAGGATCTAGG
TGAAGATCCTTTTTGATAATCTCATGACCAAAATCCCTTAACGTGAGTTTTCGTTCCACTGAGCGTCAGA
CCCCGTAGAAAAGATCAAAGGATCTTCTTGAGATCCTTTTTTTCTGCGCGTAATCTGCTGCTTGCAAACA
AAAAAACCACCGCTACCAGCGGTGGTTTGTTTGCCGGATCAAGAGCTACCAACTCTTTTTCCGAAGGTAA
CTGGCTTCAGCAGAGCGCAGATACCAAATACTGTTCTTCTAGTGTAGCCGTAGTTAGGCCACCACTTCAA
GAACTCTGTAGCACCGCCTACATACCTCGCTCTGCTAATCCTGTTACCAGTGGCTGCTGCCAGTGGCGAT
AAGTCGTGTCTTACCGGGTTGGACTCAAGACGATAGTTACCGGATAAGGCGCAGCGGTCGGGCTGAACGG
GGGGTTCGTGCACACAGCCCAGCTTGGAGCGAACGACCTACACCGAACTGAGATACCTACAGCGTGAGCT
ATGAGAAAGCGCCACGCTTCCCGAAGGGAGAAAGGCGGACAGGTATCCGGTAAGCGGCAGGGTCGGAACA
GGAGAGCGCACGAGGGAGCTTCCAGGGGGAAACGCCTGGTATCTTTATAGTCCTGTCGGGTTTCGCCACC
TCTGACTTGAGCGTCGATTTTTGTGATGCTCGTCAGGGGGGCGGAGCCTATGGAAAAACGCCAGCAACGC
GGCCTTTTTACGGTTCCTGGCCTTTTGCTGGCCTTTTGCTCACATGTTCTTTCCTGCGTTATCCCCTGAT
TCTGTGGATAACCGTATTACCGCCTTTGAGTGAGCTGATACCGCTCGCCGCAGCCGAACGACCGAGCGCA
GCGAGTCAGTGAGCGAGGAAGCGGAAGAGCGCCCAATACGCAAACCGCCTCTCCCCGCGCGTTGGCCGAT
TCATTAATGCAGCTGGCACGACAGGTTTCCCGACTGGAAAGCGGGCAGTGAGCGCAACGCAATTAATGTG
AGTTAGCTCACTCATTAGGCACCCCAGGCTTTACACTTTATGCTTCCGGCTCGTATGTTGTGTGGAATTG
TGAGCGGATAACAATTTCACACAGGAAACAGCTATGACCATGATTACGCCAAGCGCGCAATTAACCCTCA
CTAAAGGGAACAAAAGCTGGAGCTGCAAGCTTAATGTAGTCTTATGCAATACTCTTGTAGTCTTGCAACA
TGGTAACGATGAGTTAGCAACATGCCTTACAAGGAGAGAAAAAGCACCGTGCATGCCGATTGGTGGAAGT
AAGGTGGTACGATCGTGCCTTATTAGGAAGGCAACAGACGGGTCTGACATGGATTGGACGAACCACTGAA
TTGCCGCATTGCAGAGATATTGTATTTAAGTGCCTAGCTCGATACATAAACGGGTCTCTCTGGTTAGACC
AGATCTGAGCCTGGGAGCTCTCTGGCTAACTAGGGAACCCACTGCTTAAGCCTCAATAAAGCTTGCCTTG
AGTGCTTCAAGTAGTGTGTGCCCGTCTGTTGTGTGACTCTGGTAACTAGAGATCCCTCAGACCCTTTTAG
TCAGTGTGGAAAATCTCTAGCAGTGGCGCCCGAACAGGGACTTGAAAGCGAAAGGGAAACCAGAGGAGCT
CTCTCGACGCAGGACTCGGCTTGCTGAAGCGCGCACGGCAAGAGGCGAGGGGCGGCGACTGGTGAGTACG
CCAAAAATTTTGACTAGCGGAGGCTAGAAGGAGAGAGATGGGTGCGAGAGCGTCAGTATTAAGCGGGGGA
GAATTAGATCGCGATGGGAAAAAATTCGGTTAAGGCCAGGGGGAAAGAAAAAATATAAATTAAAACATAT
AGTATGGGCAAGCAGGGAGCTAGAACGATTCGCAGTTAATCCTGGCCTGTTAGAAACATCAGAAGGCTGT
AGACAAATACTGGGACAGCTACAACCATCCCTTCAGACAGGATCAGAAGAACTTAGATCATTATATAATA
CAGTAGCAACCCTCTATTGTGTGCATCAAAGGATAGAGATAAAAGACACCAAGGAAGCTTTAGACAAGAT
AGAGGAAGAGCAAAACAAAAGTAAGACCACCGCACAGCAAGCGGCCGCTGATCTTCAGACCTGGAGGAGG
AGATATGAGGGACAATTGGAGAAGTGAATTATATAAATATAAAGTAGTAAAAATTGAACCATTAGGAGTA
GCACCCACCAAGGCAAAGAGAAGAGTGGTGCAGAGAGAAAAAAGAGCAGTGGGAATAGGAGCTTTGTTCC
TTGGGTTCTTGGGAGCAGCAGGAAGCACTATGGGCGCAGCGTCAATGACGCTGACGGTACAGGCCAGACA
ATTATTGTCTGGTATAGTGCAGCAGCAGAACAATTTGCTGAGGGCTATTGAGGCGCAACAGCATCTGTTG
CAACTCACAGTCTGGGGCATCAAGCAGCTCCAGGCAAGAATCCTGGCTGTGGAAAGATACCTAAAGGATC
AACAGCTCCTGGGGATTTGGGGTTGCTCTGGAAAACTCATTTGCACCACTGCTGTGCCTTGGAATGCTAG
TTGGAGTAATAAATCTCTGGAACAGATTTGGAATCACACGACCTGGATGGAGTGGGACAGAGAAATTAAC
AATTACACAAGCTTAATACACTCCTTAATTGAAGAATCGCAAAACCAGCAAGAAAAGAATGAACAAGAAT
TATTGGAATTAGATAAATGGGCAAGTTTGTGGAATTGGTTTAACATAACAAATTGGCTGTGGTATATAAA
ATTATTCATAATGATAGTAGGAGGCTTGGTAGGTTTAAGAATAGTTTTTGCTGTACTTTCTATAGTGAAT
AGAGTTAGGCAGGGATATTCACCATTATCGTTTCAGACCCACCTCCCAACCCCGAGGGGACCCTTGCGCC
TTTTCCAAGGCAGCCCTGGGTTTGCGCAGGGACGCGGCTGCTCTGGGCGTGGTTCCGGGAAACGCAGCGG
CGCCGACCCTGGGTCTCGCACATTCTTCACGTCCGTTCGCAGCGTCACCCGGATCTTCGCCGCTACCCTT
GTGGGCCCCCCGGCGACGCTTCCTGCTCCGCCCCTAAGTCGGGAAGGTTCCTTGCGGTTCGCGGCGTGCC
GGACGTGACAAACGGAAGCCGCACGTCTCACTAGTACCCTCGCAGACGGACAGCGCCAGGGAGCAATGGC
AGCGCGCCGACCGCGATGGGCTGTGGCCAATAGCGGCTGCTCAGCAGGGCGCGCCGAGAGCAGCGGCCGG
GAAGGGGCGGTGCGGGAGGCGGGGTGTGGGGCGGTAGTGTGGGCCCTGTTCCTGCCCGCGCGGTGTTCCG
CATTCTGCAAGCCTCCGGAGCGCACGTCGGCAGTCGGCTCCCTCGTTGACCGAATCACCGACCTCTCTCC
CCAGGGGGTACCCAGCTGTCTAGAGAATTCTAGATCTTGAGACAAATGGCAGTATTCATCCACAATTTTA
AAAGAAAAGGGGGGATTGGGGGGTACAGTGCAGGGGAAAGAATAGTAGACATAATAGCAACAGACATACA
AACTAAAGAATTACAAAAACAAATTACAAAAATTCAAAATTTTCGGGTTTATTACAGGGACAGCAGAGAT
CCACTTTGGCGCCGGCTCGAGGGGG
